Addgene plasmid #175826: pFX-β-tubulin-SECFP
Purpose: Express SECFP with microtubule-targeting sequence in mammalian cells
Depositing lab: Yusuke Ohba. Depositing organization: Hokkaido University. Publication: Folding Latency of Fluorescent Proteins Affects the Mitochondrial Localization of Fusion Proteins. Kashiwagi S, Fujioka Y, Satoh AO, Yoshida A, Fujioka M, Nepal P, Tsuzuki A, Aoki O, Paudel S, Sasajima H, Ohba Y. Cell Struct Funct. 2019 Dec 26;44(2):183-194. doi: 10.1247/csf.19028. Epub 2019 Nov 15. PubMed 31735740.
Backbone
  Vector backbone: pFX
  Backbone size w/o insert (bp): 4000
  Total vector size (bp): 6000
  Vector type: Mammalian Expression
  Selectable markers: Neomycin (select with G418)
Growth in bacteria
  Bacterial resistance: Kanamycin, 50 μg/mL
  Growth temperature: 37°C
  Growth strain: DH5alpha
  Copy number: High Copy
Gene/Insert
  Gene/Insert name: SECFP with microtuble-targeting sequence
  Insert size (bp): 2000
  Promoter: CMV
  Tag / fusion protein: human tubulin beta 4B class IVb;TUBB4B (N terminal on insert)
  Cloning method: Restriction Enzyme; 5′ cloning site XhoI (not destroyed); 3′ cloning site none (unknown if destroyed)
  Sequencing primers: 5′ none; 3′ none
Terms and licenses: Academic/Nonprofit Terms; Industry Terms: Not Available to Industry
How to cite: pFX-β-tubulin-SECFP was a gift from Yusuke Ohba (Addgene plasmid # 175826 ; http://n2t.net/addgene:175826 ; RRID:Addgene_175826)
