[The description below was written by a language model from this plasmid's Addgene catalogue record and pLannotate feature annotations shown in this document.]
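Description:
pFX-β-tubulin-SECFP is a mammalian expression plasmid of about 6.2 kb, built on the pFX backbone, that produces a cyan fluorescent protein targeted to microtubules. The human cytomegalovirus immediate-early enhancer and promoter drive a fusion open reading frame. Full-length human β-tubulin class IVb (TUBB4B) lies at the N-terminus, followed after a short linker region by SECFP, which the feature table annotates as a mammalian codon-optimized cyan variant of GFP. An SV40 polyadenylation signal terminates the transcript, and a small adjoining fragment annotated as SV40 large T antigen appears to be carried along with that segment. Because β-tubulin is a core structural subunit of microtubules, the fusion is expected to incorporate into the microtubule network and label it with cyan fluorescence.

The plasmid replicates in E. coli from a high-copy ColE1/pUC-type origin and also carries an f1 phage origin. A single Tn5 aminoglycoside phosphotransferase gene (NeoR/KanR) serves both hosts. It sits downstream of tandem bacterial (bla-type) and SV40 early promoters and ends at an HSV thymidine kinase poly(A) signal, giving kanamycin resistance in bacteria and G418 selection in mammalian cells. Short annotated fragments of a ble gene and a bGH poly(A) signal look like non-functional remnants of vector construction.

The construct is intended for expression of a microtubule-localized SECFP in mammalian cells. The associated study examined how the folding behaviour of fluorescent proteins affects the subcellular localization of fusion proteins. This suggests the plasmid served as an organelle- or structure-targeted fluorescent marker, though the record does not spell out its exact role.
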