Features (pLannotate 1.2.2; 14 found; start..end, strand, type, name):
     61..364     +  enhancer       CMV enhancer: human cytomegalovirus immediate early enhancer
    365..568     +  promoter       CMV promoter: human cytomegalovirus (CMV) immediate early promoter
    630..1964    +  CDS            TUBB4B: TBB4B_HUMAN - Also known as TUBB2C. Experimental evidence at protein level: Swiss-Prot protein existence level 1. Tubulin is the major constituent of microtubules. It binds two moles of GTP, one at an exchangeable site on the beta chain and one at a non-exchangeable site on the alpha chain. From Homo sapiens (Human).
   2001..2717    +  CDS            CFP: cyan variant of GFP mammalian codon-optimized
   2853..2937    +  CDS            large T antigen (fragment): large T antigen from SV40 (simian virus 40)
   2960..3081    +  polyA_signal   SV40 poly(A) signal: SV40 polyadenylation signal
   3115..3543    -  rep_origin     f1 ori (sequence partly withheld): f1 bacteriophage origin of replication; arrow indicates direction of (+) strand synthesis
   3570..3674    +  promoter       AmpR promoter: bla
   3676..4033    +  promoter       SV40 promoter: SV40 enhancer and early promoter
   4068..4862    +  CDS            NeoR/KanR: aminoglycoside phosphotransferase from Tn5; aph(3')-II (or nptII); confers resistance to neomycin, kanamycin, and G418 (Geneticin®)
   4883..5035    +  CDS            ble (fragment): BLE_KLEPN - Experimental evidence at protein level: Swiss-Prot protein existence level 1. Binding protein with a strong affinity to the bleomycin family of antibiotics. Binds to CL990; an antimitotic-antibiotic compound. From Klebsiella pneumoniae.
   5094..5141    +  polyA_signal   HSV TK poly(A) signal: herpes simplex virus thymidine kinase polyadenylation signal (Cole and Stacy, 1985)
   5232..5248    -  polyA_signal   bGH poly(A) signal (fragment): bovine growth hormone polyadenylation signal
   5470..6058    +  rep_origin     ori: high-copy-number ColE1/pMB1/pBR322/pUC origin of replication
>Addgene plasmid #175826 | pFX-β-tubulin-SECFP | addgene full sequence | sequence record 354831 | Addgene NGS Result
TAGTTATTAATAGTAATCAATTACGGGGTCATTAGTTCATAGCCCATATATGGAGTTCCGCGTTACATAA
CTTACGGTAAATGGCCCGCCTGGCTGACCGCCCAACGACCCCCGCCCATTGACGTCAATAATGACGTATG
TTCCCATAGTAACGCCAATAGGGACTTTCCATTGACGTCAATGGGTGGAGTATTTACGGTAAACTGCCCA
CTTGGCAGTACATCAAGTGTATCATATGCCAAGTACGCCCCCTATTGACGTCAATGACGGTAAATGGCCC
GCCTGGCATTATGCCCAGTACATGACCTTATGGGACTTTCCTACTTGGCAGTACATCTACGTATTAGTCA
TCGCTATTACCATGGTGATGCGGTTTTGGCAGTACATCAATGGGCGTGGATAGCGGTTTGACTCACGGGG
ATTTCCAAGTCTCCACCCCATTGACGTCAATGGGAGTTTGTTTTGGCACCAAAATCAACGGGACTTTCCA
AAATGTCGTAACAACTCCGCCCCATTGACGCAAATGGGCGGTAGGCGTGTACGGTGGGAGGTCTATATAA
GCAGAGCTGGTTTAGTGAACCGTCAGATCCGCTAGCGCTACCGGTTCTAGAGCCATGCTCGAGACCACCA
TGAGGGAAATCGTGCACTTGCAGGCCGGGCAGTGCGGCAACCAAATCGGCGCCAAGTTTTGGGAGGTGAT
CAGCGATGAGCACGGCATCGACCCCACGGGCACCTACCACGGGGACAGCGACCTGCAGCTGGAACGCATC
AACGTGTACTACAATGAGGCCACCGGCGGCAAGTACGTGCCCCGCGCCGTGCTCGTGGATCTGGAGCCCG
GCACCATGGACTCCGTGCGCTCGGGGCCCTTCGGGCAGATCTTCCGGCCGGACAACTTCGTTTTCGGTCA
GAGTGGTGCTGGGAACAACTGGGCCAAGGGGCACTACACAGAAGGCGCGGAGCTGGTGGACTCGGTGCTG
GATGTTGTGAGAAAGGAGGCTGAGAGCTGTGACTGCCTGCAGGGTTTCCAGCTGACCCACTCCCTGGGTG
GGGGGACTGGGTCTGGGATGGGTACCCTCCTCATCAGCAAGATCCGGGAGGAGTACCCAGACAGGATCAT
GAACACGTTTAGTGTGGTGCCTTCGCCCAAAGTGTCAGACACAGTGGTGGAGCCCTACAACGCCACCCTC
TCAGTCCACCAGCTCGTAGAAAACACAGACGAGACCTACTGCATTGATAACGAAGCTCTCTACGACATTT
GCTTCAGAACCCTAAAGCTGACCACGCCCACCTATGGTGACCTGAACCACCTGGTGTCTGCTACCATGAG
TGGGGTCACCACCTGCCTGCGCTTCCCAGGCCAGCTCAATGCTGACCTGCGGAAGCTGGCTGTGAACATG
GTCCCGTTTCCCCGGCTGCACTTCTTCATGCCCGGCTTTGCCCCACTGACCAGCCGGGGCAGCCAGCAGT
ACCGGGCGCTGACCGTGCCCGAGCTCACCCAGCAGATGTTTGATGCCAAGAACATGATGGCTGCCTGCGA
CCCCCGCCATGGCCGCTACCTGACGGTTGCCGCCGTGTTCAGGGGCCGCATGTCCATGAAGGAGGTGGAT
GAGCAAATGCTTAATGTCCAAAACAAAAACAGCAGCTATTTTGTTGAGTGGATCCCCAACAATGTGAAAA
CGGCTGTCTGTGACATCCCACCTCGGGGGCTAAAAATGTCCGCCACCTTCATTGGCAACAGCACGGCCAT
CCAGGAGCTGTTCAAGCGCATCTCCGAGCAGTTCACGGCCATGTTCCGGCGCAAGGCCTTCCTGCACTGG
TACACGGGCGAGGGCATGGACGAGATGGAGTTCACCGAGGCCGAGAGCAACATGAATGACCTGGTGTCCG
AGTACCAGCAGTACCAGGATGCCACAGCCGAGGAGGAGGGCGAGTTCGAGGAGGAGGCTGAGGAGGAGGT
GGCCTGCGGCCGCGGAGGATCCGGAGGAGAATTCGGATCCATGGTGAGCAAGGGCGAGGAGCTGTTCACC
GGGGTGGTGCCCATCCTGGTCGAGCTGGACGGCGACGTAAACGGCCACAGGTTCAGCGTGTCCGGCGAGG
GCGAGGGCGATGCCACCTACGGCAAGCTGACCCTGAAGTTCATCTGCACCACCGGCAAGCTGCCCGTGCC
CTGGCCCACCCTCGTGACCACCCTGACCTGGGGCGTGCAGTGCTTCAGCCGCTACCCCGACCACATGAAG
CAGCACGACTTCTTCAAGTCCGCCATGCCCGAAGGCTACGTCCAGGAGCGTACCATCTTCTTCAAGGACG
ACGGCAACTACAAGACCCGCGCCGAGGTGAAGTTCGAGGGCGACACCCTGGTGAACCGCATCGAGCTGAA
GGGCATCGGCTTCAAGGAGGACGGCAACATCCTGGGGCACAAGCTAGAGTACAACTACATCAGCCACAAC
GTCTATATCACCGCCGACAAGCAGAAGAACGGCATCAAGGCCCACTTCAAGATCCGCCACAACATCGAGG
ACGGCGGCGTGCAGCTCGCCGACCACTACCAGCAGAACACCCCCATCGGCGACGGCCCCGTGCTGCTGCC
CGACAACCACTACCTGAGCACCCAGTCCGCCCTGAGCAAAGACCCCAACGAGAAGCGCGATCACATGGTC
CTGCTGGAGTTCGTGACCGCCGCCGGGATCACTCTCGGCATGGACGAGCTGTACAAGGGAGGATCTGGAG
GAAGATCTCTGACTGACTGAGATGCGCGGATGTCGAACGGCAGTTCGGCCGAATAGGCCGACAGCCGGCC
GTCGGCCGACGACACGGCCAGGGCCGGCGGGGATCCACCGGATCTAGATAACTGATCATAATCAGCCATA
CCACATTTGTAGAGGTTTTACTTGCTTTAAAAAACCTCCCACACCTCCCCCTGAACCTGAAACATAAAAT
GAATGCAATTGTTGTTGTTAACTTGTTTATTGCAGCTTATAATGGTTACAAATAAAGCAATAGCATCACA
AATTTCACAAATAAAGCATTTTTTTCACTGCATTCTAGTTGTGGTTTGTCCAAACTCATCAATGTATCTT
AAGGCGTAAATTGTAAGCGTTAATATTTTGTTAAAATTCGCGTTAAATTTTTGTTAAATCAGCTCATTTT
TTAACCAATAGGCCGAAATCGGCAAAATCCCTTATAAATCAAAAGAATAGACCGAGATAGGGT
[37 nt withheld, positions 3214-3250]
AAAGAACGTGGACTCCAACGTCAAAGG
[49 nt withheld, positions 3278-3326]
T
[91 nt withheld, positions 3328-3418]
G
[124 nt withheld, positions 3420-3543]
CAGGTGGCACTTTTCGGGGAAATGTGCGCGGAACCCCTATTTGTTTATTTTTCTAAATACATTCAAATAT
GTATCCGCTCATGAGACAATAACCCTGATAAATGCTTCAATAATATTGAAAAAGGAAGAGTCCTGAGGCG
GAAAGAACCAGCTGTGGAATGTGTGTCAGTTAGGGTGTGGAAAGTCCCCAGGCTCCCCAGCAGGCAGAAG
TATGCAAAGCATGCATCTCAATTAGTCAGCAACCAGGTGTGGAAAGTCCCCAGGCTCCCCAGCAGGCAGA
AGTATGCAAAGCATGCATCTCAATTAGTCAGCAACCATAGTCCCGCCCCTAACTCCGCCCATCCCGCCCC
TAACTCCGCCCAGTTCCGCCCATTCTCCGCCCCATGGCTGACTAATTTTTTTTATTTATGCAGAGGCCGA
GGCCGCCTCGGCCTCTGAGCTATTCCAGAAGTAGTGAGGAGGCTTTTTTGGAGGCCTAGGCTTTTGCAAA
GATCGATCAAGAGACAGGATGAGGATCGTTTCGCATGATTGAACAAGATGGATTGCACGCAGGTTCTCCG
GCCGCTTGGGTGGAGAGGCTATTCGGCTATGACTGGGCACAACAGACAATCGGCTGCTCTGATGCCGCCG
TGTTCCGGCTGTCAGCGCAGGGGCGCCCGGTTCTTTTTGTCAAGACCGACCTGTCCGGTGCCCTGAATGA
ACTGCAAGACGAGGCAGCGCGGCTATCGTGGCTGGCCACGACGGGCGTTCCTTGCGCAGCTGTGCTCGAC
GTTGTCACTGAAGCGGGAAGGGACTGGCTGCTATTGGGCGAAGTGCCGGGGCAGGATCTCCTGTCATCTC
ACCTTGCTCCTGCCGAGAAAGTATCCATCATGGCTGATGCAATGCGGCGGCTGCATACGCTTGATCCGGC
TACCTGCCCATTCGACCACCAAGCGAAACATCGCATCGAGCGAGCACGTACTCGGATGGAAGCCGGTCTT
GTCGATCAGGATGATCTGGACGAAGAGCATCAGGGGCTCGCGCCAGCCGAACTGTTCGCCAGGCTCAAGG
CGAGCATGCCCGACGGCGAGGATCTCGTCGTGACCCATGGCGATGCCTGCTTGCCGAATATCATGGTGGA
AAATGGCCGCTTTTCTGGATTCATCGACTGTGGCCGGCTGGGTGTGGCGGACCGCTATCAGGACATAGCG
TTGGCTACCCGTGATATTGCTGAAGAGCTTGGCGGCGAATGGGCTGACCGCTTCCTCGTGCTTTACGGTA
TCGCCGCTCCCGATTCGCAGCGCATCGCCTTCTATCGCCTTCTTGACGAGTTCTTCTGAGCGGGACTCTG
GGGTTCGAAATGACCGACCAAGCGACGCCCAACCTGCCATCACGAGATTTCGATTCCACCGCCGCCTTCT
ATGAAAGGTTGGGCTTCGGAATCGTTTTCCGGGACGCCGGCTGGATGATCCTCCAGCGCGGGGATCTCAT
GCTGGAGTTCTTCGCCCACCCTAGGGGGAGGCTAACTGAAACACGGAAGGAGACAATACCGGAAGGAACC
CGCGCTATGACGGCAATAAAAAGACAGAATAAAACGCACGGTGTTGGGTCGTTTGTTCATAAACGCGGGG
TTCGGTCCCAGGGCTGGCACTCTGTCGATACCCCACCGAGACCCCATTGGGGCCAATACGCCCGCGTTTC
TTCCTTTTCCCCACCCCACCCCCCAAGTTCGGGTGAAGGCCCAGGGCTCGCAGCCAACGTCGGGGCGGCA
GGCCCTGCCATAGCCTCAGGTTACTCATATATACTTTAGATTGATTTAAAACTTCATTTTTAATTTAAAA
GGATCTAGGTGAAGATCCTTTTTGATAATCTCATGACCAAAATCCCTTAACGTGAGTTTTCGTTCCACTG
AGCGTCAGACCCCGTAGAAAAGATCAAAGGATCTTCTTGAGATCCTTTTTTTCTGCGCGTAATCTGCTGC
TTGCAAACAAAAAAACCACCGCTACCAGCGGTGGTTTGTTTGCCGGATCAAGAGCTACCAACTCTTTTTC
CGAAGGTAACTGGCTTCAGCAGAGCGCAGATACCAAATACTGTTCTTCTAGTGTAGCCGTAGTTAGGCCA
CCACTTCAAGAACTCTGTAGCACCGCCTACATACCTCGCTCTGCTAATCCTGTTACCAGTGGCTGCTGCC
AGTGGCGATAAGTCGTGTCTTACCGGGTTGGACTCAAGACGATAGTTACCGGATAAGGCGCAGCGGTCGG
GCTGAACGGGGGGTTCGTGCACACAGCCCAGCTTGGAGCGAACGACCTACACCGAACTGAGATACCTACA
GCGTGAGCTATGAGAAAGCGCCACGCTTCCCGAAGGGAGAAAGGCGGACAGGTATCCGGTAAGCGGCAGG
GTCGGAACAGGAGAGCGCACGAGGGAGCTTCCAGGGGGAAACGCCTGGTATCTTTATAGTCCTGTCGGGT
TTCGCCACCTCTGACTTGAGCGTCGATTTTTGTGATGCTCGTCAGGGGGGCGGAGCCTATGGAAAAACGC
CAGCAACGCGGCCTTTTTACGGTTCCTGGCCTTTTGCTGGCCTTTTGCTCACATGTTCTTTCCTGCGTTA
TCCCCTGATTCTGTGGATAACCGTATTACCGCCATGCAT
